>Addgene plasmid #139399 | pMT494 | addgene full sequence | sequence record 313941 | Addgene NGS Result
TATTTAAATGTACACCCGTTTGTTTACTTTACTTTAGTTATGTACCTTTGTCGGCAATGTACACCCGAAA
GTTTACTTTCAAAGATATATAACTATATAGTTTTAGAGCTAGAAATAGCAAGTTAAAATAAGGCTAGTCC
GTTATCAACTTGAAAAAGTGGCACCGAGTCGGTGCTTTTTTTGACGAACAATAAGGCCTCCCAAATCGGG
GGGCCTTTTTTATTGATAACAAAAGCCGCGGCCGCTGCTGTCATAGGCCGGTTGTCCGGTAGTCCGGATG
ATTTAAGGAAGATTTCTCTTCTTTTTTCACTTTCTCCGAACAACCTCCATATATAGTTATATATCTTTGC
AGTAGCTGTCACCGGATGTGCTTTCCGGTCTGATGAGTCCGTGAGGACGAAACAGCCTCTACAAATAATT
TTGTTTAACGCATTTTAAAATAAAATAAATTATTTATTTAATTAAACGAATATGGTTTTTACTCTGGAAG
ATTTTGTTGGCGATTGGCGTCAGACCGCGGGTTATAATTTGGATCAAGTCCTGGAACAGGGTGGCGTAAG
CTCTCTGTTCCAGAACCTGGGTGTGAGCGTGACGCCGATTCAGCGCATCGTTCTGTCCGGCGAGAACGGT
CTGAAAATTGATATTCATGTGATCATCCCGTACGAAGGCCTGAGCGGTGACCAAATGGGTCAAATCGAGA
AAATCTTTAAAGTCGTCTACCCAGTTGACGATCACCACTTCAAGGTTATCTTGCATTACGGTACGCTGGT
GATTGATGGTGTGACCCCGAATATGATTGACTATTTCGGCCGTCCGTATGAAGGCATTGCCGTTTTTGAC
GGTAAAAAGATCACCGTCACCGGTACCCTGTGGAATGGCAATAAGATTATTGACGAGCGTCTGATTAACC
CGGACGGCAGCCTGCTGTTCCGCGTGACCATCAACGGTGTCACGGGTTGGCGTCTGTGCGAGCGCATCCT
GGCATAATGAACTGGGATCCCTCGGTACCAAATTTTCGAAAAAAGACGCTGAAAAGCGTCTTTTTTCGTT
TTGGTCCGCGGCCGCCGGCCGCTGATCTGGAAGAAGCAATGAAAGCTGCTGTTAAGTCTCCGAATCAGGT
ATTGTTCCTGACAGGTGTATTCCCATCCGGTAAACGCGGATACTTTGCAGTTGATCTGACTCAGGAATAA
ATTATAAATTAAGGTAAGAAGATTGTAGGATAAGCTAATGAAATAGAAAAAGGATGCCGTCACACAACTT
GTCGGCATTCTTTTTTGTTTTATTAGTTGAAAATATAGTGAAAAAGTTGCCTAAATATGTATGTTAACAA
ATTATTTGTCGTAACTTTGCACTCCAAATCTGTTTTTAACATATGGCACTAATGCAGAAAAAATTGACTC
GTTCTCAGCAGAAACACTTGGACATCATCAACGCTGCTAAAGAAGAATTCATCGAATTCGGTTTCTTGGC
TGCTAACATGGACCGTATCACTTCTTCTGCTGAAGTATCTAAACGTACTTTGTACCGTCACTTCGAATCT
AAAGAAGTATTGTTCGAATCTGTATTGACTATCATCAACGACTCTGTAAACGAATCTATCTCTTACCACT
TCGACCCGAACAAATCTACTGAAGAACAGTTGACTGAAATCGCTTACAAAGAAATCGACGTATTGTACAA
AACTTACGGTATCGCTTTGGCTCGTACTATCGTAATGGAATTCTTGCGTCAGCCGGAAATGGCTAAAACT
TTGATCCAGAACATCTACTCTATCCGTGCTATCACTCAGTGGTTCCGTTCTGCTATCGAAGCTAAACGTT
TGAAAGACGCTGACCCGAAATTGATGACTGACGTATACGTATCTTTGTTCCAGGGTTTGTTCTTCTGGCC
GCAGGTAATGCACTTGGACTTGGAACCGCACGGTGAAGAATTGTCTCAGAAAATCGAAACTTTGACTACT
ATCTTCTTGCAGTCTTACGGTGTAGCTGAATAACAATGAATGGGCTTTCCTCGGTACCAAATTCCAGAAA
AGAGGCCTCCCGAAAGGGGGGCCTTTTTTCGTTTTGGTCCCTAATTGCCTATCTTCCAGTGATGGAACAG
CATTTGTGCATTGGCTGCAACAATCAGCCTTACTTGTGCCTGTTCTATTTCCGAACCGACCGCTTGTATG
AATGCATCAAAATTCGTTTTCTCTACGTTGGATTCCTTGTTGCTCATATTGTGATGATAATTTCTACAAA
TATAGTCATTGGTAACTATCTATGAAACTGTTTGATACTTTTATCAGTCCAGTAGTTTTACAAGGTCTTT
CTTCATTTCTTCGTCAATATCCCTGTATCGTCTGAAAGCTTTGCTTCCCTCCTTGTGTCCCGACAGTGCG
GAAACAAGGTTCGGGTCTTTCACTTTTTTATAGATATTGCCGATAAACGTACGTCTTGCCAGATGGCTGC
TTGCCACTTCATAAATAGGTCGTTTGATTTCGTTGTGCGTCAACGGGTCTAAGATTGTTACGATGCGGTC
AACTCCAGCTAATTTGAATATCTTTTTTATGGCATCATTGTACTTTTGCTCGGATATGAACGGCAACAGT
TTTCCCTCATATTCTTTGTAGCGTTCAAGGATTTCTTTCGCTTTGTCGTTAAGTGGAACACGTACCGTAA
CCGGATTCCCCTCTTTGGTTTTCTTGGGAATATATTCTATGGCTTCATTGACCACATTTAGTTTGGTCAT
TCGGTACAGGTCGCTCACCCTGCATCCTATCAGTGTCTGAAATATGAATATATCCCTCTGTATTGCCAGT
TGTGGGGTGGCAGAAAGGTCTGCATTAAAAATCCTGTCCCTTTCTTCGAGTGTTATATAATAAGGTGTAC
CATATGTACACTCCTCTATCGGAAACTTGTCGAAAGGTCTGTTTGTGGTGCGTTTGTTATCGAAGCACCA
CAGGAAGAATGTGCGTATTCTTGAAAAACAGTCTATCAGCGTGTTTTTGCTTCTGGGCTGTGGTGTCCTC
TTTTCGGGAATGGCTTCATAAATGCTCGGGTAAAGTTCATAATACTGGTATTCGTTCTGAAAGAAATCCC
ACATATCCCGAAGCGTGTCAGGTGTTACCAAATCCACATCAAGGATAAAGCCCTTTTGTCCTCTCTTTGT
AGCCCTTACATATAGTTCATAACGCAGTAAGGCTCTTTTGACAACCCGGAAATTTTTCTTTCGTACTTCC
GACAAAGGGTGCTTGTTTAGAAATTCATCGAATAGTTCTCCAATGGTAGGCTTGATAACCACTTCCTCCG
GCAAAAAATATTTTTCAGGATGGTAAAATTTATCAAGTGTTGTTTTTAGCCATTCTTTGTCTATTGCTTC
CTTTTCTTGTTGATATACCTTCTCGATATAGGTTTTCAACTGGCGTATCTCTTCATTTATATGGGTACGC
ATTTCTTCATTGCAGACAGCTTTCGTTTTTACACATTCGTCTTTATCATCCCATAGATTGGGATTGATGG
CTAACTGAGTAGGAGCAACGGAGTCTAACTGCCTTCCGTTTCTAAAACGGACATAGATTGTAGCCATGGA
TTCTGTATCATATCGTTTGGCTGCTTTTTTAATGATAAAGGTTACTTTCATAGACTTTCAGGTTGAATTT
TACTCTGCTGCAAATATAAATATTTTCCCCAGCATTTTCCCCACATCTGCTAAATATTTTGCAATTCGAT
TAAACTTGGATTAAAATTTAATAGGATTATAACATATTGAAATACAGTGTAATTGTGGCGTTTTTCCGCA
TTTTTCTTTTTACCCACATTTTCCCCACTTTAATTATTTCAAATGCGGGGTCTGGGTACAAGAAAGAAAG
CTAAGTATTTGATAGTTCAATACTTAGCTTTTTCTTTTGCTTGAATTTTCCCCACATTTTCCCCACACGT
GCAAAAAATATAGCAGTAAGTCATTATTTCTTTTGGTTGAACGTAGAGAGTAGCGATATTAAAAGAATCC
GATGAGAAAAGACTAATATTTATCTATCCATTCAGTTTGATTTCTCAGGACTTTACATCGTCCTGAAAGT
ATTTGTTGGTACCGAGGACGCGTAAACATTTACAGTTGCATGTGGCCTATTGTTTTTAGCCGTTAAATAT
TTTATAACTATTAAATAGCGATACAAATTGTTCGAAACTAATATTGTTTATATCATATATTCTCGCATGT
TTTAAAGCTTTATTAAATTGATTTTTTGTAAACAGTTTTTCGTACTCTTTGTTAACCCATTTCATTACAA
AAGTTTCATATTTTTTTCTCTCTTTAAATGCCATTTTTGCTGGCTTTCTTTTTAATACAATTAATGTGCT
ATCCACTTTAGGTTTTGGATGGAAATAATACCTAGGAATTTTTGCTAATATAGAAATATCTACCTCTGCC
ATTAACAGCAATGCTAGTGATCTGTTTGTATCTAATAACATTTTAGCAAAACCATATTCCACTATTAAAT
AACTTATTGTGGCTGAACTTTCAAAAACAATTTTTCGAATTATATTTGTGCTTATGTTGTAAGGTATGCT
GCCAAATATTTTATATGGATTGTGGCTAGGAAATGTAAATTTCAGTATATCATCATTTACTATTTGATAG
TTAGGATAATTTAAGAGCTTATTACGAGTTACCTCACATAATTTAGAATCAATTTCTATCGCCGTTACAA
AATTACATCTCTTTACCAATCCAGCAGTAAAATGACCTTTCCCTGCACCTATTTCAAAGATGTTATCTTT
TTCATCTAAACTTATGCAATTCATTATTTTTTCTATGTGATATTTTGAAGTAATAAAATTTTGACTATCT
TTTATATTTACTTTGTTCATTATAACCTCTCCTTAATTTATTGCATCTCTTTTCGAATATTTATGTTTTT
TGAGAAAAGAACGTACTCATGGTTCATCCCGATATGCGTATCGGTCTGTATATCAGCAACTTTCTATGTG
TTTCAACTACAATAGTCATCTATTCTCATCTTTCTGAGTCCACCCCCTGCAAAGCCCCTCTTTACGACAT
AAAAATTCGGTCGGAAAAGGTATGCAAAAGATGTTTCTCTCTTTAAGAGAAACTCTTCGGGATGCAAAAA
TATGAAAATAACTCCAATTCACCAAATTATATAGCGACTTTTTTACAAAATGCTAAAATTTGTTGATTTC
CGTCAAGCAATTGTTGAGCAAAAATGTCTTTTACGATAAAATGATACCTCAATATCAACTGTTTAGCAAA
ACGATATTTCTCTTAAAGAGAGAAACACCTTTTTGTTCACCAATCCCCGACTTTTAATCCCGCGGCCATG
ATTGAAAAAGGAAGAGTATGAGTATTCAACATTTCCGTGTCGCCCTTATTCCCTTTTTTGCGGCATTTTG
CCTTCCTGTTTTTGCTCACCCAGAAACGCTGGTGAAAGTAAAAGATGCTGAAGATCAGTTGGGTGCACGA
GTGGGTTACATCGAACTGGATCTCAACAGCGGTAAGATCCTTGAGAGTTTTCGCCCCGAAGAACGTTTTC
CAATGATGAGCACTTTTAAAGTTCTGCTATGTGGCGCGGTATTATCCCGTATTGACGCCGGGCAAGAGCA
ACTCGGTCGCCGCATACACTATTCTCAGAATGACTTGGTTGAGTACTCACCAGTCACAGAAAAGCATCTT
ACGGATGGCATGACAGTAAGAGAATTATGCAGTGCTGCCATAACCATGAGTGATAACACTGCGGCCAACT
TACTTCTGACAACGATCGGAGGACCGAAGGAGCTAACCGCTTTTTTGCACAACATGGGGGATCATGTAAC
TCGCCTTGATCGTTGGGAACCGGAGCTGAATGAAGCCATACCAAACGACGAGCGTGACACCACGATGCCT
GTAGCAATGGCAACAACGTTGCGCAAACTATTAACTGGCGAACTACTTACTCTAGCTTCCCGGCAACAAT
TAATAGACTGGATGGAGGCGGATAAAGTTGCAGGACCACTTCTGCGCTCGGCCCTTCCGGCTGGCTGGTT
TATTGCTGATAAATCTGGAGCCGGTGAGCGTGGGTCACGCGGTATCATTGCAGCACTGGGGCCAGATGGT
AAGCCCTCCCGTATCGTAGTTATCTACACGACGGGGAGTCAGGCAACTATGGATGAACGAAATAGACAGA
TCGCTGAGATAGGTGCCTCACTGATTAAGCATTGGTAACTGTCAGACCAAGTTTACTCATAACGCGTCAA
TTCGAGGGGGATCAATTCCGTGATAGGTGGGCTGCCCTTCCTGGTTGGCTTGGTTTCATCAGCCATCCGC
TTGCCCTCATCTGTTACGCCGGCGGTAGCCGGCCAGCCTCGCAGAGCAGGATTCCCGTTGAGCACCGCCA
GGTGCGAATAAGGGACAGTGAAGAAGGAACACCCGCTCGCGGGTGGGCCTACTTCACCTATCCTGCCCGG
CTGACGCCGTTGGATACACCAAGGAAAGTCTACACGAACCCTTTGGCAAAATCCTGTATATCGTGCGAAA
AAGGATGGATATACCGAAAAAATCGCTATAATGACCCCGAAGCAGGGTTATGCAGCGGAAAACGGAATTG
ATCCGGCCACGATGCGTCCGGCGTAGAGGATCTGAAGATCAGCAGTTCAACCTGTTGATAGTACGTACTA
AGCTCTCATGTTTCACGTACTAAGCTCTCATGTTTAACGTACTAAGCTCTCATGTTTAACGAACTAAACC
CTCATGGCTAACGTACTAAGCTCTCATGGCTAACGTACTAAGCTCTCATGTTTCACGTACTAAGCTCTCA
TGTTTGAACAATAAAATTAATATAAATCAGCAACTTAAATAGCCTCTAAGGTTTTAAGTTTTATAAGAAA
AAAAAGAATATATAAGGCTTTTAAAGCTTTTAAGGTTTAACGGTTGTGGACAACAAGCCAGGGATGTAAC
GCACTGAGAAGCCCTTAGAGCCTCTCAAAGCAATTTTGAGTGACACAGGAACACTTAACGGCTGACATGG
GAATTCCCCTCCACCGCGGTGTATTAATGCGGCTGCAATTTTTTTGGGCGGGGCCGCCCAAAAAAATCCT
AGCACCCTGCAGGGTCTCCCGCTTTACAAAGAAAATTCGACAAACTGTTATTTTTCTATC
Features (pLannotate 1.2.2; 10 found; start..end, strand, type, name):
    100..175     +  misc_RNA       gRNA scaffold: guide RNA scaffold for the Streptococcus pyogenes CRISPR/Cas9 system
    356..405     +  misc_RNA       sTRSV HHRz: hammerhead ribozyme from the tobacco ringspot virus satellite RNA (Khvorova et al., 2003)
    442..459     +  polyA_signal   hsp70 poly(A) (fragment): polyadenlyation signal from the Drosophila melanogaster hsp70Ab gene
    466..984     +  CDS            LUCI_OPLGR (fragment): Experimental evidence at protein level: Swiss-Prot protein existence level 1. Catalytic subunit of oplophorus-luciferin 2-monooxygenase. Oxidoreductase that converts coelenterazine (the oplophorus luciferin) to coelenteramide under emission of blue light with a maximum at 454 nm. Is also active with bisdeoxycoelenterazine. From Oplophorus gracilirostris (Luminous shrimp).
   4122..4850    -  CDS            ermC': ERM_BACIU - Experimental evidence at protein level: Swiss-Prot protein existence level 1. This protein produces a dimethylation of the adenine residue at position 2085 in 23S rRNA, resulting in reduced affinity between ribosomes and macrolide-lincosamide-streptogramin B antibiotics. From Bacillus subtilis.
   5321..5337    +  promoter       AmpR promoter (fragment): bla
   5338..6198    +  CDS            AmpR: β-lactamase; bla; confers resistance to ampicillin, carbenicillin, and related antibiotics
   6251..6296    -  CDS            traJ (fragment): oriT-recognizing protein; traJ
   6329..6438    -  oriT           oriT: incP origin of transfer
   6609..6997    +  rep_origin     R6K γ ori: γ replication origin from E. coli plasmid R6K; requires the R6K initiator protein pi for replication
