[The description below was written by a language model from this plasmid's Addgene catalogue record and pLannotate feature annotations shown in this document.]
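Description:
pMT494 is a synthetic-biology plasmid built on the pNBU1 backbone, a conjugative shuttle vector used to deliver genetic parts from E. coli into Bacteroides; the associated work concerns genetic circuit design in the gut resident Bacteroides thetaiotaomicron. In E. coli it replicates from the R6K γ origin, which depends on the pi initiator protein and therefore requires a pir-expressing host, consistent with the listed Pir1 strain and low copy number. Selection there is by ampicillin through β-lactamase (AmpR). An IncP oriT, flanked by a traJ fragment, allows the plasmid to be mobilised by conjugation. An erm-type rRNA methylase gene confers erythromycin (macrolide-lincosamide-streptogramin B) resistance and serves as the marker in the recipient. pNBU1-type vectors generally establish themselves in Bacteroides by integrase-mediated insertion into the chromosome, but no integrase or attachment site is annotated in the roughly 3 kb unannotated stretch of the 7,130 nt sequence.

The payload is a CRISPR-based NOT gate, designated NOT Gate 7. A bile acid-inducible promoter drives sgRNA-7, which carries the Streptococcus pyogenes Cas9 guide scaffold. A second promoter, PM7, drives NanoLuc, annotated as a fragment of the Oplophorus luciferase catalytic subunit. An sTRSV hammerhead ribozyme lies upstream of the reporter and probably acts as an insulator that cleaves the 5′ leader. The short "hsp70 poly(A)" hit next to it is likely a spurious match. As a NOT gate, adding bile acid should induce the guide, which represses PM7 and lowers luminescence. That repression presumably relies on a dCas9 supplied separately, since none is annotated on this plasmid. The construct is suited to characterising the response of this gate for circuit design.
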