Addgene plasmid #139399: pMT494
Purpose: Bile Acid inducible sgRNA-7 with PM7 driving Nanoluc expression (NOT Gate 7), pNBU1 backbone, AmpR, ErmR
Depositing lab: Christopher Voigt. Publication: Genetic circuit design automation for the gut resident species Bacteroides thetaiotaomicron. Taketani M, Zhang J, Zhang S, Triassi AJ, Huang YJ, Griffith LG, Voigt CA. Nat Biotechnol. 2020 Aug;38(8):962-969. doi: 10.1038/s41587-020-0468-5. Epub 2020 Mar 30. PubMed 32231334.
Backbone
  Vector backbone: pNBU1
  Vector type: Synthetic Biology
Growth in bacteria
  Bacterial resistance: Ampicillin, 100 μg/mL
  Growth temperature: 37°C
  Growth strain: Pir1
  Copy number: Low Copy
Gene/Insert
  Gene/Insert name: Bile Acid inducible sgRNA-7 with PM7 driving Nanoluc expression (NOT Gate 7)
  Promoter: Bile Acid inducible Promoter
  Cloning method: Gibson Cloning
  Sequencing primers: 5′ aacgcactgagaagccctta; 3′ tgagcaacaaggaatccaaca
Terms and licenses: Academic/Nonprofit Terms; Industry Terms: Not Available to Industry
How to cite: pMT494 was a gift from Christopher Voigt (Addgene plasmid # 139399 ; http://n2t.net/addgene:139399 ; RRID:Addgene_139399)
